Addgene plasmid #185315: CAHS2_PARRC_98-130_mCh-2xFKBP (pBS1120)
Purpose: For the mammalian expression of the tardigrade protein CAHS2_PARRC_98-130 attached to 2xFKBP. The FKBP can be used for inducible dimerization and condensate formation
Depositing lab: Pamela Silver. Depositing organization: Harvard Medical School. Publication: Natural and Designed Proteins Inspired by Extremotolerant Organisms Can Form Condensates and Attenuate Apoptosis in Human Cells. Veling MT, Nguyen DT, Thadani NN, Oster ME, Rollins NJ, Brock KP, Bethel NP, Lim S, Baker D, Way JC, Marks DS, Chang RL, Silver PA. ACS Synth Biol. 2022 Mar 18;11(3):1292-1302. doi: 10.1021/acssynbio.1c00572. Epub 2022 Feb 18. PubMed 35176859.
Backbone
  Vector backbone: rt44a_nCoV-N-mEGFP-2xFKBP-HA pcDNA4_TO
  Vector type: Mammalian Expression
Growth in bacteria
  Bacterial resistance: Ampicillin, 100 μg/mL
  Growth temperature: 37°C
  Growth strain: DH5alpha
  Copy number: High Copy
Gene/Insert
  Gene/Insert name: CAHS2_PARRC_98-130
  Species: P. richtersi
  Insert size (bp): 300
  Cloning method: Gibson Cloning
Terms and licenses: Academic/Nonprofit Terms; Industry Terms: Not Available to Industry
Depositor comments: This plasmid encodes a protein fused to 2xFKBP. FKBP will dimerize upon exposure to a dimerization agent. We used it to test for chemically inducible condensate formation
How to cite: CAHS2_PARRC_98-130_mCh-2xFKBP (pBS1120) was a gift from Pamela Silver (Addgene plasmid # 185315 ; http://n2t.net/addgene:185315 ; RRID:Addgene_185315)
