[The description below was written by a language model from this plasmid's Addgene catalogue record and pLannotate feature annotations shown in this document.]
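Description:
CAHS2_PARRC_98-130_mCh-2xFKBP (pBS1120) is a mammalian expression plasmid of about 6.6 kb built on a pcDNA4/TO-type backbone, derived by Gibson cloning from an earlier construct in the same fusion format. It is maintained in E. coli at high copy through a ColE1/pUC origin with ampicillin resistance (bla). It also carries an f1 origin and a bleomycin/Zeocin resistance gene (Sh ble) placed behind both the SV40 early promoter and the bacterial EM7 promoter and followed by an SV40 poly(A) signal. This cassette could support selection of transfected mammalian cells.

The expression cassette is driven by the CMV enhancer and promoter, followed by short tet operator matches. These are consistent with the CMV/TetO2 arrangement of pcDNA4/TO, which is repressible in cells that express the Tet repressor and otherwise constitutive. The open reading frame begins with a short fragment of the cytosolic abundant heat soluble protein CAHS2 from the tardigrade Paramacrobiotus richtersi. This fragment corresponds to residues 98-130 and is annotated over about 100 bp, although the catalogue gives an insert size of 300 bp. It is fused in series to mCherry and two tandem copies of the F36V mutant of FKBP12 (DmrB), and the cassette ends with a bGH polyadenylation signal. The backbone name mentions an HA tag, but no such tag is annotated in the feature table.

The FKBP F36V domains homodimerise when a synthetic dimerising ligand is added. With two copies per molecule, the fusion can be cross-linked into multivalent networks, and mCherry allows its localisation to be followed by fluorescence. The depositors used the plasmid to test whether this intrinsically disordered tardigrade peptide supports chemically inducible condensate formation in human cells.
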