Features (pLannotate 1.2.2; 25 found; start..end, strand, type, name):
     34..86      -  misc_feature   bom (fragment): basis of mobility region from pBR322
    241..620     +  enhancer       CMV enhancer: human cytomegalovirus immediate early enhancer
    621..824     +  promoter       CMV promoter: human cytomegalovirus (CMV) immediate early promoter
    826..845     +  promoter       PLtetO-1 promoter (fragment): modified phage lambda PL promoter with tet operator sites (Lutz and Bujard, 1997)
    847..866     +  promoter       PLtetO-1 promoter (fragment): modified phage lambda PL promoter with tet operator sites (Lutz and Bujard, 1997)
    874..907     +  promoter       TRE3GV promoter (fragment): 3rd-generation Tet-responsive promoter that can be activated by binding of Tet-On® 3G, optimized for retroviral and lentiviral vectors
   1017..1115    +  CDS            CAHS 106094 (fragment): CAHS2_PARRC - Protein inferred from homology: Swiss-Prot protein existence level 3. Cytosolic heat soluble protein acting as a molecular shield in water-deficient condition (PubMed:28306513). Tardigrade-specific intrinsically disordered proteins (TDPs) are essential for desiccation tolerance by forming non-crystalline amorphous solids upon desiccation, and this vitrified state mirrors their protective capabilities (PubMed:28306513). From Paramacrobiotus richtersi (Water bear) (Macrobiotus richtersi).
   1140..1847    +  CDS            mCherry: mCherry is a basic (constitutively fluorescent) red fluorescent protein published in 2004, derived from Discosoma sp.. It is reported to be a very rapidly-maturing monomer with low acid sensitivity.
   1857..2177    +  CDS            DmrB: F36V mutant of FK506-binding protein FKBP12 binds synthetic ligands that do not bind wild-type FKBP
   2184..2504    +  CDS            DmrB: F36V mutant of FK506-binding protein FKBP12 binds synthetic ligands that do not bind wild-type FKBP
   2591..2815    +  polyA_signal   bGH poly(A) signal: bovine growth hormone polyadenylation signal
   2819..2840    +  promoter       SV40 promoter (fragment): SV40 enhancer and early promoter
   2861..3289    +  rep_origin     f1 ori (sequence partly withheld): f1 bacteriophage origin of replication; arrow indicates direction of (+) strand synthesis
   3303..3632    +  promoter       SV40 promoter: SV40 enhancer and early promoter
   3680..3727    +  promoter       EM7 promoter: synthetic bacterial promoter&nbsp
   3746..4120    +  CDS            BleoR: antibiotic-binding protein; Sh ble from Streptoalloteichus hindustanus; confers resistance to bleomycin, phleomycin, and Zeocin™
   4130..4255    +  CDS            ble (fragment): BLE_KLEPN - Experimental evidence at protein level: Swiss-Prot protein existence level 1. Binding protein with a strong affinity to the bleomycin family of antibiotics. Binds to CL990; an antimitotic-antibiotic compound. From Klebsiella pneumoniae.
   4250..4371    +  polyA_signal   SV40 poly(A) signal: SV40 polyadenylation signal
   4444..4460    -  protein_bind   lac operator: The lac repressor binds to the lac operator to inhibit transcription in E. coli. This inhibition can be relieved by adding lactose or isopropyl-β-D-thiogalactopyranoside (IPTG). lac repressor encoded by lacI
   4468..4498    -  promoter       lac promoter: promoter for the E. coli lac operon
   4513..4534    -  protein_bind   CAP binding site: CAP binding activates transcription in the presence of cAMP. E. coli catabolite activator protein
   4547..4639    -  CDS            lacI (fragment): lac repressor; lacI; The lac repressor binds to the lac operator to inhibit transcription in E. coli. This inhibition can be relieved by adding lactose or isopropyl-β-D-thiogalactopyranoside (IPTG).
   4822..5410    -  rep_origin     ori: high-copy-number ColE1/pMB1/pBR322/pUC origin of replication
   5581..6441    -  CDS            AmpR: β-lactamase; bla; confers resistance to ampicillin, carbenicillin, and related antibiotics
   6442..6546    -  promoter       AmpR promoter: bla
>Addgene plasmid #185315 | CAHS2_PARRC_98-130_mCh-2xFKBP (pBS1120) | addgene full sequence | sequence record 363957 | Addgene NGS Result
GACGTCGACGGATCGGGAGATCTCCCGATCCCCTATGGTGCACTCTCAGTACAATCTGCTCTGATGCCGC
ATAGTTAAGCCAGTATCTGCTCCCTGCTTGTGTGTTGGAGGTCGCTGAGTAGTGCGCGAGCAAAATTTAA
GCTACAACAAGGCAAGGCTTGACCGACAATTGCATGAAGAATCTGCTTAGGGTTAGGCGTTTTGCGCTGC
TTCGCGATGTACGGGCCAGATATACGCGTTGACATTGATTATTGACTAGTTATTAATAGTAATCAATTAC
GGGGTCATTAGTTCATAGCCCATATATGGAGTTCCGCGTTACATAACTTACGGTAAATGGCCCGCCTGGC
TGACCGCCCAACGACCCCCGCCCATTGACGTCAATAATGACGTATGTTCCCATAGTAACGCCAATAGGGA
CTTTCCATTGACGTCAATGGGTGGAGTATTTACGGTAAACTGCCCACTTGGCAGTACATCAAGTGTATCA
TATGCCAAGTACGCCCCCTATTGACGTCAATGACGGTAAATGGCCCGCCTGGCATTATGCCCAGTACATG
ACCTTATGGGACTTTCCTACTTGGCAGTACATCTACGTATTAGTCATCGCTATTACCATGGTGATGCGGT
TTTGGCAGTACATCAATGGGCGTGGATAGCGGTTTGACTCACGGGGATTTCCAAGTCTCCACCCCATTGA
CGTCAATGGGAGTTTGTTTTGGCACCAAAATCAACGGGACTTTCCAAAATGTCGTAACAACTCCGCCCCA
TTGACGCAAATGGGCGGTAGGCGTGTACGGTGGGAGGTCTATATAAGCAGAGCTCTCCCTATCAGTGATA
GAGATCTCCCTATCAGTGATAGAGATCGTCGACGAGCTCGTTTAGTGAACCGTCAGATCGCCTGGAGACG
CCATCCACGCTGTTTTGACCTCCATAGAAGACACCGGGACCGATCCAGCCTCCGGACTCTAGCGTTTAAA
CTTAAGCTTGGTACCGAGCTCGGATCCGCCACCATGGCCGCCAAGACTAGAGAGAACGAGATGCTGGGCC
AGCAGTACGAGAAAGAGTTGGAGCGGAAGTCCGAGGCTTACAGAAAACACCAGGAGGTGGAGGCCTCCGG
AGGCGGCGGATCCGGCGGAATGGTGTCTAAAGGCGAGGAGGATAACATGGCTATAATCAAGGAATTTATG
AGGTTCAAGGTGCATATGGAGGGATCTGTGAACGGTCACGAGTTCGAAATCGAGGGCGAAGGCGAGGGGC
GACCCTATGAAGGGACACAGACGGCCAAACTGAAGGTGACCAAGGGTGGCCCCCTGCCTTTCGCCTGGGA
CATCCTGTCACCCCAGTTTATGTACGGCTCTAAGGCTTACGTTAAGCACCCTGCCGATATTCCGGACTAC
TTGAAACTGAGCTTCCCTGAAGGGTTCAAGTGGGAACGGGTAATGAATTTTGAGGATGGCGGTGTAGTCA
CAGTTACCCAGGACAGCTCTCTTCAGGACGGAGAATTTATCTATAAGGTTAAACTTCGGGGCACTAACTT
CCCATCAGACGGCCCCGTGATGCAGAAGAAAACTATGGGCTGGGAAGCCAGCTCAGAACGCATGTATCCC
GAGGACGGAGCACTGAAGGGAGAAATCAAGCAGCGACTCAAGCTGAAGGATGGGGGACATTATGATGCTG
AGGTCAAAACCACCTATAAGGCCAAGAAACCCGTTCAGCTTCCTGGGGCATACAACGTGAATATCAAACT
GGATATTACATCCCATAACGAAGACTATACCATCGTGGAACAGTACGAGCGGGCCGAGGGCAGACATAGC
ACAGGGGGCATGGATGAATTGTACAAGGCGACTAGAGGCGTCCAAGTCGAAACCATTAGTCCCGGCGATG
GCAGAACATTTCCTAAAAGGGGACAAACATGTGTCGTCCATTATACAGGCATGTTGGAGGACGGCAAAAA
GGTGGACAGTAGTAGAGATCGCAATAAACCTTTCAAATTCATGTTGGGAAAACAAGAAGTCATTAGGGGA
TGGGAGGAGGGCGTGGCTCAAATGTCCGTCGGCCAACGCGCTAAGCTCACCATCAGCCCCGACTACGCAT
ACGGCGCTACCGGACATCCCGGAATTATTCCCCCTCACGCTACCTTGGTGTTTGACGTCGAACTGTTGAA
GCTCGAGACTAGAGGAGTGCAGGTGGAGACTATCTCCCCAGGAGACGGGCGCACCTTCCCCAAGCGCGGC
CAGACCTGCGTGGTGCACTACACCGGGATGCTTGAAGATGGAAAGAAAGTTGATTCCTCCCGGGACAGAA
ACAAGCCCTTTAAGTTTATGCTAGGCAAGCAGGAGGTGATCCGAGGCTGGGAAGAAGGGGTTGCCCAGAT
GAGTGTGGGTCAGAGAGCCAAACTGACTATATCTCCAGATTATGCCTATGGTGCCACTGGGCACCCAGGC
ATCATCCCACCACATGCCACTCTCGTCTTCGATGTGGAGCTTCTAAAACTGGAAACTAGTTATCCGTACG
ACGTACCAGACTACGCATAAGCGGCCGCTCGAGTCTAGAGGGCCCGTTTAAACCCGCTGATCAGCCTCGA
CTGTGCCTTCTAGTTGCCAGCCATCTGTTGTTTGCCCCTCCCCCGTGCCTTCCTTGACCCTGGAAGGTGC
CACTCCCACTGTCCTTTCCTAATAAAATGAGGAAATTGCATCGCATTGTCTGAGTAGGTGTCATTCTATT
CTGGGGGGTGGGGTGGGGCAGGACAGCAAGGGGGAGGATTGGGAAGACAATAGCAGGCATGCTGGGGATG
CGGTGGGCTCTATGGCTTCTGAGGCGGAAAGAACCAGCTGGGGCTCTAGGGGGTATCCCC
[124 nt withheld, positions 2861-2984]
C
[91 nt withheld, positions 2986-3076]
A
[49 nt withheld, positions 3078-3126]
CCTTTGACGTTGGAGTCCACGTTCTTT
[37 nt withheld, positions 3154-3190]
ACCCTATCTCGGTCTATTCTTTTGATTTATAAGGGATTTTGCCGATTTCGGCCTATTGGTTAAAAAATGA
GCTGATTTAACAAAAATTTAACGCGAATTAATTCTGTGGAATGTGTGTCAGTTAGGGTGTGGAAAGTCCC
CAGGCTCCCCAGCAGGCAGAAGTATGCAAAGCATGCATCTCAATTAGTCAGCAACCAGGTGTGGAAAGTC
CCCAGGCTCCCCAGCAGGCAGAAGTATGCAAAGCATGCATCTCAATTAGTCAGCAACCATAGTCCCGCCC
CTAACTCCGCCCATCCCGCCCCTAACTCCGCCCAGTTCCGCCCATTCTCCGCCCCATGGCTGACTAATTT
TTTTTATTTATGCAGAGGCCGAGGCCGCCTCTGCCTCTGAGCTATTCCAGAAGTAGTGAGGAGGCTTTTT
TGGAGGCCTAGGCTTTTGCAAAAAGCTCCCGGGAGCTTGTATATCCATTTTCGGATCTGATCAGCACGTG
TTGACAATTAATCATCGGCATAGTATATCGGCATAGTATAATACGACAAGGTGAGGAACTAAACCATGGC
CAAGTTGACCAGTGCCGTTCCGGTGCTCACCGCGCGCGACGTCGCCGGAGCGGTCGAGTTCTGGACCGAC
CGGCTCGGGTTCTCCCGGGACTTCGTGGAGGACGACTTCGCCGGTGTGGTCCGGGACGACGTGACCCTGT
TCATCAGCGCGGTCCAGGACCAGGTGGTGCCGGACAACACCCTGGCCTGGGTGTGGGTGCGCGGCCTGGA
CGAGCTGTACGCCGAGTGGTCGGAGGTCGTGTCCACGAACTTCCGGGACGCCTCCGGGCCGGCCATGACC
GAGATCGGCGAGCAGCCGTGGGGGCGGGAGTTCGCCCTGCGCGACCCGGCCGGCAACTGCGTGCACTTCG
TGGCCGAGGAGCAGGACTGACACGTGCTACGAGATTTCGATTCCACCGCCGCCTTCTATGAAAGGTTGGG
CTTCGGAATCGTTTTCCGGGACGCCGGCTGGATGATCCTCCAGCGCGGGGATCTCATGCTGGAGTTCTTC
GCCCACCCCAACTTGTTTATTGCAGCTTATAATGGTTACAAATAAAGCAATAGCATCACAAATTTCACAA
ATAAAGCATTTTTTTCACTGCATTCTAGTTGTGGTTTGTCCAAACTCATCAATGTATCTTATCATGTCTG
TATACCGTCGACCTCTAGCTAGAGCTTGGCGTAATCATGGTCATAGCTGTTTCCTGTGTGAAATTGTTAT
CCGCTCACAATTCCACACAACATACGAGCCGGAAGCATAAAGTGTAAAGCCTGGGGTGCCTAATGAGTGA
GCTAACTCACATTAATTGCGTTGCGCTCACTGCCCGCTTTCCAGTCGGGAAACCTGTCGTGCCAGCTGCA
TTAATGAATCGGCCAACGCGCGGGGAGAGGCGGTTTGCGTATTGGGCGCTCTTCCGCTTCCTCGCTCACT
GACTCGCTGCGCTCGGTCGTTCGGCTGCGGCGAGCGGTATCAGCTCACTCAAAGGCGGTAATACGGTTAT
CCACAGAATCAGGGGATAACGCAGGAAAGAACATGTGAGCAAAAGGCCAGCAAAAGGCCAGGAACCGTAA
AAAGGCCGCGTTGCTGGCGTTTTTCCATAGGCTCCGCCCCCCTGACGAGCATCACAAAAATCGACGCTCA
AGTCAGAGGTGGCGAAACCCGACAGGACTATAAAGATACCAGGCGTTTCCCCCTGGAAGCTCCCTCGTGC
GCTCTCCTGTTCCGACCCTGCCGCTTACCGGATACCTGTCCGCCTTTCTCCCTTCGGGAAGCGTGGCGCT
TTCTCATAGCTCACGCTGTAGGTATCTCAGTTCGGTGTAGGTCGTTCGCTCCAAGCTGGGCTGTGTGCAC
GAACCCCCCGTTCAGCCCGACCGCTGCGCCTTATCCGGTAACTATCGTCTTGAGTCCAACCCGGTAAGAC
ACGACTTATCGCCACTGGCAGCAGCCACTGGTAACAGGATTAGCAGAGCGAGGTATGTAGGCGGTGCTAC
AGAGTTCTTGAAGTGGTGGCCTAACTACGGCTACACTAGAAGAACAGTATTTGGTATCTGCGCTCTGCTG
AAGCCAGTTACCTTCGGAAAAAGAGTTGGTAGCTCTTGATCCGGCAAACAAACCACCGCTGGTAGCGGTG
GTTTTTTTGTTTGCAAGCAGCAGATTACGCGCAGAAAAAAAGGATCTCAAGAAGATCCTTTGATCTTTTC
TACGGGGTCTGACGCTCAGTGGAACGAAAACTCACGTTAAGGGATTTTGGTCATGAGATTATCAAAAAGG
ATCTTCACCTAGATCCTTTTAAATTAAAAATGAAGTTTTAAATCAATCTAAAGTATATATGAGTAAACTT
GGTCTGACAGTTACCAATGCTTAATCAGTGAGGCACCTATCTCAGCGATCTGTCTATTTCGTTCATCCAT
AGTTGCCTGACTCCCCGTCGTGTAGATAACTACGATACGGGAGGGCTTACCATCTGGCCCCAGTGCTGCA
ATGATACCGCGAGACCCACGCTCACCGGCTCCAGATTTATCAGCAATAAACCAGCCAGCCGGAAGGGCCG
AGCGCAGAAGTGGTCCTGCAACTTTATCCGCCTCCATCCAGTCTATTAATTGTTGCCGGGAAGCTAGAGT
AAGTAGTTCGCCAGTTAATAGTTTGCGCAACGTTGTTGCCATTGCTACAGGCATCGTGGTGTCACGCTCG
TCGTTTGGTATGGCTTCATTCAGCTCCGGTTCCCAACGATCAAGGCGAGTTACATGATCCCCCATGTTGT
GCAAAAAAGCGGTTAGCTCCTTCGGTCCTCCGATCGTTGTCAGAAGTAAGTTGGCCGCAGTGTTATCACT
CATGGTTATGGCAGCACTGCATAATTCTCTTACTGCCATGCCATCCGTAAGATGCTTTTCTGTGACTGGT
GAGTACTCAACCAAGTCATTCTGAGAATAGTGTATGCGGCGACCGAGTTGCTCTTGCCCGGCGTCAATAC
GGGATAATACCGCGCCACATAGCAGAACTTTAAAAGTGCTCATCATTGGAAAACGTTCTTCGGGGCGAAA
ACTCTCAAGGATCTTACCGCTGTTGAGATCCAGTTCGATGTAACCCACTCGTGCACCCAACTGATCTTCA
GCATCTTTTACTTTCACCAGCGTTTCTGGGTGAGCAAAAACAGGAAGGCAAAATGCCGCAAAAAAGGGAA
TAAGGGCGACACGGAAATGTTGAATACTCATACTCTTCCTTTTTCAATATTATTGAAGCATTTATCAGGG
TTATTGTCTCATGAGCGGATACATATTTGAATGTATTTAGAAAAATAAACAAATAGGGGTTCCGCGCACA
TTTCCCCGAAAAGTGCCACCT
